>Addgene plasmid #19147 | pQCXIP TBRII | addgene partial sequence | sequence record 24973 | 19147 with LNCX
NNNNNNNNNNNNNNCTGTTTTGACCTCCATAGAAGANACCGGGNCCGATCCAGCCTCCGCGGCCGGGAAC
GGTGCATTGGAACGGACCTGCAGGAATTGATCCGCGGCCGCTCGAGTCGGTCTATGACGAGCAGCGGGGT
CTGCCATGGGTCGGGGGCTGCTCAGGGGCCTGTGGCCGCTGCACATCGTCCTGTGGACGCGTATCGCCAG
CACGATCCCACCGCACGTTCAGAAGTCGGTTAATAACGACATGATAGTCACTGACAACAACGGTGCAGTC
AAGTTTCCACAACTGTGTAAATTTTGTGATGTGAGATTTTCCACCTGTGACAACCAGAAATCCTGCATGA
GCAACTGCAGCATCACCTCCATCTGTGAGAAGCCACAGGAAGTCTGTGTGGCTGTATGGAGAAAGAATGA
CGAGAACATAACACTAGAGACAGTTTGCCATGACCCCAAGCTCCCCTACCATGACTTTATTCTGGAAGAT
GCTGCTTCTCCAAAGTGCATTATGAAGGAAAAAAAAAAGCCTGGTGAGACTTTCTTCATGTGTTCCTGTA
GCTCTGATGAGTGCAATGACAACATCATCTTCTCAGAAGAATATAACACCAGCAATCCTGACTTGTTGCT
AGTCATATTTCAAGTGACAGGCATCAGCCTCCTGCCACCACTGGGAGTTGCCATATCTGTCATCATCATC
TTCTACTGCTACCGCGTTAACCGGCAGCAGAANCTGAGTTCAACCTGGGAAANCNGGCNNNNNNNNNNNN
NNCTCATGGANTTCANCNAGNNCTGNGNCA
