[The description below was written by a language model from this plasmid's Addgene catalogue record.]
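Description:
pQCXIP TBRII is a retroviral mammalian expression plasmid built on the pQCXIP backbone (about 7.2 kb without insert) and carrying the human TGFBR2 gene, which encodes the transforming growth factor beta type II receptor. The roughly 1.8 kb insert was placed between NotI and BamHI sites, both of which remain intact, and the receptor is expressed with a C-terminal HA epitope tag that the record lists as contributed by the backbone. In bacteria the plasmid is maintained at high copy under ampicillin selection. The recorded host is Stbl3, a recombination-deficient strain commonly chosen for vectors with repeated LTR sequences.

No feature table accompanies the entry, so the regulatory elements are not explicitly annotated. The listed CMV Forward sequencing primer is consistent with the usual design of the pQCXIP series. In that design, an internal CMV immediate-early promoter drives a bicistronic transcript, and the gene of interest is followed by an IRES and the puromycin resistance gene. This arrangement ties survival under puromycin, the recorded mammalian selectable marker, to expression of the upstream cDNA. As a retroviral vector, the plasmid is intended for transfection into packaging cells to produce viral particles that integrate the cassette into target cells, which allows stably transduced populations to be selected.

The record does not state a specific purpose, but the associated publication concerns the TGF-beta transcriptional program and the BRG1 SWI/SNF chromatin remodeler. This suggests use in stably introducing or restoring HA-tagged type II receptor expression to study TGF-beta signalling, with the HA tag allowing detection of the exogenous protein.
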