Addgene plasmid #19147: pQCXIP TBRII
Depositing lab: Joan Massague. Depositing organization: Memorial Sloan-Kettering Cancer Center. Publication: Genome-wide impact of the BRG1 SWI/SNF chromatin remodeler on the transforming growth factor beta transcriptional program. Xi Q, He W, Zhang XH, Le HV, Massague J. J Biol Chem. 2008 Jan 11. 283(2):1146-55. 10.1074/jbc.M707479200 PubMed 18003620.
Backbone
  Vector backbone: pQCXIP
  Backbone size w/o insert (bp): 7200
  Vector type: Mammalian Expression, Retroviral
  Selectable markers: Puromycin
Growth in bacteria
  Bacterial resistance: Ampicillin, 100 μg/mL
  Growth temperature: 37°C
  Growth strain: Stbl3
  Copy number: High Copy
Gene/Insert
  Gene/Insert name: Transforming growth factor, beta receptor II (alt name: AAT3; FAA3; MFS2; RIIC; LDS1B; LDS2B; TAAD2; TGFR-2; TGFbeta-RII)
  Species: H. sapiens (human)
  Insert size (bp): 1800
  Entrez Gene: TGFBR2 (a.k.a. AAT3, FAA3, LDS1B, LDS2, LDS2B, MFS2, RIIC, TAAD2, TBR-ii, TBRII, TGFR-2, TGFbeta-RII, tbetaR-II)
  Tag / fusion protein: HA (C terminal on backbone)
  Cloning method: Restriction Enzyme; 5′ cloning site NotI (not destroyed); 3′ cloning site BamHI (not destroyed)
  Sequencing primers: 5′ CMV Forward
Resource information
  A portion of this plasmid was derived from a plasmid made by: Qiaoran (Karen) Xi
Terms and licenses: Academic/Nonprofit Terms; Industry Terms: Not Available to Industry
How to cite: pQCXIP TBRII was a gift from Joan Massague (Addgene plasmid # 19147 ; http://n2t.net/addgene:19147 ; RRID:Addgene_19147)
